>Addgene plasmid #138692 | pLenti-Puro-sgNUAK1 | addgene full sequence | sequence record 273102 | Addgene NGS Result
TGATGCGGTTTTGGCAGTACATCAATGGGCGTGGATAGCGGTTTGACTCACGGGGATTTCCAAGTCTCCA
CCCCATTGACGTCAATGGGAGTTTGTTTTGGCACCAAAATCAACGGGACTTTCCAAAATGTCGTAACAAC
TCCGCCCCATTGACGCAAATGGGCGGTAGGCGTGTACGGTGGGAGGTCTATATAAGCAGCGCGTTTTGCC
TGTACTGGGTCTCTCTGGTTAGACCAGATCTGAGCCTGGGAGCTCTCTGGCTAACTAGGGAACCCACTGC
TTAAGCCTCAATAAAGCTTGCCTTGAGTGCTTCAAGTAGTGTGTGCCCGTCTGTTGTGTGACTCTGGTAA
CTAGAGATCCCTCAGACCCTTTTAGTCAGTGTGGAAAATCTCTAGCAGTGGCGCCCGAACAGGGACTTGA
AAGCGAAAGGGAAACCAGAGGAGCTCTCTCGACGCAGGACTCGGCTTGCTGAAGCGCGCACGGCAAGAGG
CGAGGGGCGGCGACTGGTGAGTACGCCAAAAATTTTGACTAGCGGAGGCTAGAAGGAGAGAGATGGGTGC
GAGAGCGTCAGTATTAAGCGGGGGAGAATTAGATCGCGATGGGAAAAAATTCGGTTAAGGCCAGGGGGAA
AGAAAAAATATAAATTAAAACATATAGTATGGGCAAGCAGGGAGCTAGAACGATTCGCAGTTAATCCTGG
CCTGTTAGAAACATCAGAAGGCTGTAGACAAATACTGGGACAGCTACAACCATCCCTTCAGACAGGATCA
GAAGAACTTAGATCATTATATAATACAGTAGCAACCCTCTATTGTGTGCATCAAAGGATAGAGATAAAAG
ACACCAAGGAAGCTTTAGACAAGATAGAGGAAGAGCAAAACAAAAGTAAGACCACCGCACAGCAAGCGGC
CGCTGATCTTCAGACCTGGAGGAGGAGATATGAGGGACAATTGGAGAAGTGAATTATATAAATATAAAGT
AGTAAAAATTGAACCATTAGGAGTAGCACCCACCAAGGCAAAGAGAAGAGTGGTGCAGAGAGAAAAAAGA
GCAGTGGGAATAGGAGCTTTGTTCCTTGGGTTCTTGGGAGCAGCAGGAAGCACTATGGGCGCAGCGTCAA
TGACGCTGACGGTACAGGCCAGACAATTATTGTCTGGTATAGTGCAGCAGCAGAACAATTTGCTGAGGGC
TATTGAGGCGCAACAGCATCTGTTGCAACTCACAGTCTGGGGCATCAAGCAGCTCCAGGCAAGAATCCTG
GCTGTGGAAAGATACCTAAAGGATCAACAGCTCCTGGGGATTTGGGGTTGCTCTGGAAAACTCATTTGCA
CCACTGCTGTGCCTTGGAATGCTAGTTGGAGTAATAAATCTCTGGAACAGATTTGGAATCACACGACCTG
GATGGAGTGGGACAGAGAAATTAACAATTACACAAGCTTAATACACTCCTTAATTGAAGAATCGCAAAAC
CAGCAAGAAAAGAATGAACAAGAATTATTGGAATTAGATAAATGGGCAAGTTTGTGGAATTGGTTTAACA
TAACAAATTGGCTGTGGTATATAAAATTATTCATAATGATAGTAGGAGGCTTGGTAGGTTTAAGAATAGT
TTTTGCTGTACTTTCTATAGTGAATAGAGTTAGGCAGGGATATTCACCATTATCGTTTCAGACCCACCTC
CCAACCCCGAGGGGACCCGACAGGCCCGAAGGAATAGAAGAAGAAGGTGGAGAGAGAGACAGAGACAGAT
CCATTCGATTAGTGAACGGATCGGCACTGCGTGCGCCAATTCTGCAGACAAATGGCAGTATTCATCCACA
ATTTTAAAAGAAAAGGGGGGATTGGGGGGTACAGTGCAGGGGAAAGAATAGTAGACATAATAGCAACAGA
CATACAAACTAAAGAATTACAAAAACAAATTACAAAAATTCAAAATTTTCGGGTTTATTACAGGGACAGC
AGAGATCCAGTTTGGTTAATTAAGGTACCGAGGGCCTATTTCCCATGATTCCTTCATATTTGCATATACG
ATACAAGGCTGTTAGAGAGATAATTAGAATTAATTTGACTGTAAACACAAAGATATTAGTACAAAATACG
TGACGTAGAAAGTAATAATTTCTTGGGTAGTTTGCAGTTTTAAAATTATGTTTTAAAATGGACTATCATA
TGCTTACCGTAACTTGAAAGTATTTCGATTTCTTGGCTTTATATATCTTGTGGAAAGGACGAAACACCGT
GCTATAAAATCCATTCGTAGTTTTAGAGCTAGAAATAGCAAGTTAAAATAAGGCTAGTCCGTTATCAACT
TGAAAAAGTGGCACCGAGTCGGTGCTTTTTTGAATTCGCTAGCTAGGTCTTGAAAGGAGTGGGAATTGGC
TCCGGTGCCCGTCAGTGGGCAGAGCGCACATCGCCCACAGTCCCCGAGAAGTTGGGGGGAGGGGTCGGCA
ATTGATCCGGTGCCTAGAGAAGGTGGCGCGGGGTAAACTGGGAAAGTGATGTCGTGTACTGGCTCCGCCT
TTTTCCCGAGGGTGGGGGAGAACCGTATATAAGTGCAGTAGTCGCCGTGAACGTTCTTTTTCGCAACGGG
TTTGCCGCCAGAACACAGGACCGGTTCTAGAGCGCTGCCACCATGGACAAGAAGTACAGCATCGGCCTGG
ACATCGGCACCAACTCTGTGGGCTGGGCCGTGATCACCGACGAGTACAAGGTGCCCAGCAAGAAATTCAA
GGTGCTGGGCAACACCGACCGGCACAGCATCAAGAAGAACCTGATCGGAGCCCTGCTGTTCGACAGCGGC
GAAACAGCCGAGGCCACCCGGCTGAAGAGAACCGCCAGAAGAAGATACACCAGACGGAAGAACCGGATCT
GCTATCTGCAAGAGATCTTCAGCAACGAGATGGCCAAGGTGGACGACAGCTTCTTCCACAGACTGGAAGA
GTCCTTCCTGGTGGAAGAGGATAAGAAGCACGAGCGGCACCCCATCTTCGGCAACATCGTGGACGAGGTG
GCCTACCACGAGAAGTACCCCACCATCTACCACCTGAGAAAGAAACTGGTGGACAGCACCGACAAGGCCG
ACCTGCGGCTGATCTATCTGGCCCTGGCCCACATGATCAAGTTCCGGGGCCACTTCCTGATCGAGGGCGA
CCTGAACCCCGACAACAGCGACGTGGACAAGCTGTTCATCCAGCTGGTGCAGACCTACAACCAGCTGTTC
GAGGAAAACCCCATCAACGCCAGCGGCGTGGACGCCAAGGCCATCCTGTCTGCCAGACTGAGCAAGAGCA
GACGGCTGGAAAATCTGATCGCCCAGCTGCCCGGCGAGAAGAAGAATGGCCTGTTCGGAAACCTGATTGC
CCTGAGCCTGGGCCTGACCCCCAACTTCAAGAGCAACTTCGACCTGGCCGAGGATGCCAAACTGCAGCTG
AGCAAGGACACCTACGACGACGACCTGGACAACCTGCTGGCCCAGATCGGCGACCAGTACGCCGACCTGT
TTCTGGCCGCCAAGAACCTGTCCGACGCCATCCTGCTGAGCGACATCCTGAGAGTGAACACCGAGATCAC
CAAGGCCCCCCTGAGCGCCTCTATGATCAAGAGATACGACGAGCACCACCAGGACCTGACCCTGCTGAAA
GCTCTCGTGCGGCAGCAGCTGCCTGAGAAGTACAAAGAGATTTTCTTCGACCAGAGCAAGAACGGCTACG
CCGGCTACATTGACGGCGGAGCCAGCCAGGAAGAGTTCTACAAGTTCATCAAGCCCATCCTGGAAAAGAT
GGACGGCACCGAGGAACTGCTCGTGAAGCTGAACAGAGAGGACCTGCTGCGGAAGCAGCGGACCTTCGAC
AACGGCAGCATCCCCCACCAGATCCACCTGGGAGAGCTGCACGCCATTCTGCGGCGGCAGGAAGATTTTT
ACCCATTCCTGAAGGACAACCGGGAAAAGATCGAGAAGATCCTGACCTTCCGCATCCCCTACTACGTGGG
CCCTCTGGCCAGGGGAAACAGCAGATTCGCCTGGATGACCAGAAAGAGCGAGGAAACCATCACCCCCTGG
AACTTCGAGGAAGTGGTGGACAAGGGCGCTTCCGCCCAGAGCTTCATCGAGCGGATGACCAACTTCGATA
AGAACCTGCCCAACGAGAAGGTGCTGCCCAAGCACAGCCTGCTGTACGAGTACTTCACCGTGTATAACGA
GCTGACCAAAGTGAAATACGTGACCGAGGGAATGAGAAAGCCCGCCTTCCTGAGCGGCGAGCAGAAAAAG
GCCATCGTGGACCTGCTGTTCAAGACCAACCGGAAAGTGACCGTGAAGCAGCTGAAAGAGGACTACTTCA
AGAAAATCGAGTGCTTCGACTCCGTGGAAATCTCCGGCGTGGAAGATCGGTTCAACGCCTCCCTGGGCAC
ATACCACGATCTGCTGAAAATTATCAAGGACAAGGACTTCCTGGACAATGAGGAAAACGAGGACATTCTG
GAAGATATCGTGCTGACCCTGACACTGTTTGAGGACAGAGAGATGATCGAGGAACGGCTGAAAACCTATG
CCCACCTGTTCGACGACAAAGTGATGAAGCAGCTGAAGCGGCGGAGATACACCGGCTGGGGCAGGCTGAG
CCGGAAGCTGATCAACGGCATCCGGGACAAGCAGTCCGGCAAGACAATCCTGGATTTCCTGAAGTCCGAC
GGCTTCGCCAACAGAAACTTCATGCAGCTGATCCACGACGACAGCCTGACCTTTAAAGAGGACATCCAGA
AAGCCCAGGTGTCCGGCCAGGGCGATAGCCTGCACGAGCACATTGCCAATCTGGCCGGCAGCCCCGCCAT
TAAGAAGGGCATCCTGCAGACAGTGAAGGTGGTGGACGAGCTCGTGAAAGTGATGGGCCGGCACAAGCCC
GAGAACATCGTGATCGAAATGGCCAGAGAGAACCAGACCACCCAGAAGGGACAGAAGAACAGCCGCGAGA
GAATGAAGCGGATCGAAGAGGGCATCAAAGAGCTGGGCAGCCAGATCCTGAAAGAACACCCCGTGGAAAA
CACCCAGCTGCAGAACGAGAAGCTGTACCTGTACTACCTGCAGAATGGGCGGGATATGTACGTGGACCAG
GAACTGGACATCAACCGGCTGTCCGACTACGATGTGGACCATATCGTGCCTCAGAGCTTTCTGAAGGACG
ACTCCATCGACAACAAGGTGCTGACCAGAAGCGACAAGAACCGGGGCAAGAGCGACAACGTGCCCTCCGA
AGAGGTCGTGAAGAAGATGAAGAACTACTGGCGGCAGCTGCTGAACGCCAAGCTGATTACCCAGAGAAAG
TTCGACAATCTGACCAAGGCCGAGAGAGGCGGCCTGAGCGAACTGGATAAGGCCGGCTTCATCAAGAGAC
AGCTGGTGGAAACCCGGCAGATCACAAAGCACGTGGCACAGATCCTGGACTCCCGGATGAACACTAAGTA
CGACGAGAATGACAAGCTGATCCGGGAAGTGAAAGTGATCACCCTGAAGTCCAAGCTGGTGTCCGATTTC
CGGAAGGATTTCCAGTTTTACAAAGTGCGCGAGATCAACAACTACCACCACGCCCACGACGCCTACCTGA
ACGCCGTCGTGGGAACCGCCCTGATCAAAAAGTACCCTAAGCTGGAAAGCGAGTTCGTGTACGGCGACTA
CAAGGTGTACGACGTGCGGAAGATGATCGCCAAGAGCGAGCAGGAAATCGGCAAGGCTACCGCCAAGTAC
TTCTTCTACAGCAACATCATGAACTTTTTCAAGACCGAGATTACCCTGGCCAACGGCGAGATCCGGAAGC
GGCCTCTGATCGAGACAAACGGCGAAACCGGGGAGATCGTGTGGGATAAGGGCCGGGATTTTGCCACCGT
GCGGAAAGTGCTGAGCATGCCCCAAGTGAATATCGTGAAAAAGACCGAGGTGCAGACAGGCGGCTTCAGC
AAAGAGTCTATCCTGCCCAAGAGGAACAGCGATAAGCTGATCGCCAGAAAGAAGGACTGGGACCCTAAGA
AGTACGGCGGCTTCGACAGCCCCACCGTGGCCTATTCTGTGCTGGTGGTGGCCAAAGTGGAAAAGGGCAA
GTCCAAGAAACTGAAGAGTGTGAAAGAGCTGCTGGGGATCACCATCATGGAAAGAAGCAGCTTCGAGAAG
AATCCCATCGACTTTCTGGAAGCCAAGGGCTACAAAGAAGTGAAAAAGGACCTGATCATCAAGCTGCCTA
AGTACTCCCTGTTCGAGCTGGAAAACGGCCGGAAGAGAATGCTGGCCTCTGCCGGCGAACTGCAGAAGGG
AAACGAACTGGCCCTGCCCTCCAAATATGTGAACTTCCTGTACCTGGCCAGCCACTATGAGAAGCTGAAG
GGCTCCCCCGAGGATAATGAGCAGAAACAGCTGTTTGTGGAACAGCACAAGCACTACCTGGACGAGATCA
TCGAGCAGATCAGCGAGTTCTCCAAGAGAGTGATCCTGGCCGACGCTAATCTGGACAAAGTGCTGTCCGC
CTACAACAAGCACCGGGATAAGCCCATCAGAGAGCAGGCCGAGAATATCATCCACCTGTTTACCCTGACC
AATCTGGGAGCCCCTGCCGCCTTCAAGTACTTTGACACCACCATCGACCGGAAGAGGTACACCAGCACCA
AAGAGGTGCTGGACGCCACCCTGATCCACCAGAGCATCACCGGCCTGTACGAGACACGGATCGACCTGTC
TCAGCTGGGAGGCGACAAGCGACCTGCCGCCACAAAGAAGGCTGGACAGGCTAAGAAGAAGAAAGATTAC
AAAGACGATGACGATAAGGGATCCGGCGCAACAAACTTCTCTCTGCTGAAACAAGCCGGAGATGTCGAAG
AGAATCCTGGACCGACCGAGTACAAGCCCACGGTGCGCCTCGCCACCCGCGACGACGTCCCCAGGGCCGT
ACGCACCCTCGCCGCCGCGTTCGCCGACTACCCCGCCACGCGCCACACCGTCGATCCGGACCGCCACATC
GAGCGGGTCACCGAGCTGCAAGAACTCTTCCTCACGCGCGTCGGGCTCGACATCGGCAAGGTGTGGGTCG
CGGACGACGGCGCCGCGGTGGCGGTCTGGACCACGCCGGAGAGCGTCGAAGCGGGGGCGGTGTTCGCCGA
GATCGGCCCGCGCATGGCCGAGTTGAGCGGTTCCCGGCTGGCCGCGCAGCAACAGATGGAAGGCCTCCTG
GCGCCGCACCGGCCCAAGGAGCCCGCGTGGTTCCTGGCCACCGTCGGAGTCTCGCCCGACCACCAGGGCA
AGGGTCTGGGCAGCGCCGTCGTGCTCCCCGGAGTGGAGGCGGCCGAGCGCGCCGGGGTGCCCGCCTTCCT
GGAGACCTCCGCGCCCCGCAACCTCCCCTTCTACGAGCGGCTCGGCTTCACCGTCACCGCCGACGTCGAG
GTGCCCGAAGGACCGCGCACCTGGTGCATGACCCGCAAGCCCGGTGCCTGAACGCGTTAAGTCGACAATC
AACCTCTGGATTACAAAATTTGTGAAAGATTGACTGGTATTCTTAACTATGTTGCTCCTTTTACGCTATG
TGGATACGCTGCTTTAATGCCTTTGTATCATGCTATTGCTTCCCGTATGGCTTTCATTTTCTCCTCCTTG
TATAAATCCTGGTTGCTGTCTCTTTATGAGGAGTTGTGGCCCGTTGTCAGGCAACGTGGCGTGGTGTGCA
CTGTGTTTGCTGACGCAACCCCCACTGGTTGGGGCATTGCCACCACCTGTCAGCTCCTTTCCGGGACTTT
CGCTTTCCCCCTCCCTATTGCCACGGCGGAACTCATCGCCGCCTGCCTTGCCCGCTGCTGGACAGGGGCT
CGGCTGTTGGGCACTGACAATTCCGTGGTGTTGTCGGGGAAATCATCGTCCTTTCCTTGGCTGCTCGCCT
GTGTTGCCACCTGGATTCTGCGCGGGACGTCCTTCTGCTACGTCCCTTCGGCCCTCAATCCAGCGGACCT
TCCTTCCCGCGGCCTGCTGCCGGCTCTGCGGCCTCTTCCGCGTCTTCGCCTTCGCCCTCAGACGAGTCGG
ATCTCCCTTTGGGCCGCCTCCCCGCGTCGACTTTAAGACCAATGACTTACAAGGCAGCTGTAGATCTTAG
CCACTTTTTAAAAGAAAAGGGGGGACTGGAAGGGCTAATTCACTCCCAACGAAGACAAGATCTGCTTTTT
GCTTGTACTGGGTCTCTCTGGTTAGACCAGATCTGAGCCTGGGAGCTCTCTGGCTAACTAGGGAACCCAC
TGCTTAAGCCTCAATAAAGCTTGCCTTGAGTGCTTCAAGTAGTGTGTGCCCGTCTGTTGTGTGACTCTGG
TAACTAGAGATCCCTCAGACCCTTTTAGTCAGTGTGGAAAATCTCTAGCAGGGCCCGTTTAAACCCGCTG
ATCAGCCTCGACTGTGCCTTCTAGTTGCCAGCCATCTGTTGTTTGCCCCTCCCCCGTGCCTTCCTTGACC
CTGGAAGGTGCCACTCCCACTGTCCTTTCCTAATAAAATGAGGAAATTGCATCGCATTGTCTGAGTAGGT
GTCATTCTATTCTGGGGGGTGGGGTGGGGCAGGACAGCAAGGGGGAGGATTGGGAAGACAATAGCAGGCA
TGCTGGGGATGCGGTGGGCTCTATGGCTTCTGAGGCGGAAAGAACCAGCTGGGGCTCTAGGGGGTATCCC
C
[124 nt withheld, positions 8682-8805]
C
[91 nt withheld, positions 8807-8897]
A
[49 nt withheld, positions 8899-8947]
CCTTTGACGTTGGAGTCCACGTTCTTT
[37 nt withheld, positions 8975-9011]
ACCCTATCTCGGTCTATTCTTTTGATTTATAAGGGATTTTGCCGATTTCGGCCTATTGGTTAAAAAATGA
GCTGATTTAACAAAAATTTAACGCGAATTAATTCTGTGGAATGTGTGTCAGTTAGGGTGTGGAAAGTCCC
CAGGCTCCCCAGCAGGCAGAAGTATGCAAAGCATGCATCTCAATTAGTCAGCAACCAGGTGTGGAAAGTC
CCCAGGCTCCCCAGCAGGCAGAAGTATGCAAAGCATGCATCTCAATTAGTCAGCAACCATAGTCCCGCCC
CTAACTCCGCCCATCCCGCCCCTAACTCCGCCCAGTTCCGCCCATTCTCCGCCCCATGGCTGACTAATTT
TTTTTATTTATGCAGAGGCCGAGGCCGCCTCTGCCTCTGAGCTATTCCAGAAGTAGTGAGGAGGCTTTTT
TGGAGGCCTAGGCTTTTGCAAAAAGCTCCCGGGAGCTTGTATATCCATTTTCGGATCTGATCAGCACGTG
TTGACAATTAATCATCGGCATAGTATATCGGCATAGTATAATACGACAAGGTGAGGAACTAAACCATGGC
CAAGTTGACCAGTGCCGTTCCGGTGCTCACCGCGCGCGACGTCGCCGGAGCGGTCGAGTTCTGGACCGAC
CGGCTCGGGTTCTCCCGGGACTTCGTGGAGGACGACTTCGCCGGTGTGGTCCGGGACGACGTGACCCTGT
TCATCAGCGCGGTCCAGGACCAGGTGGTGCCGGACAACACCCTGGCCTGGGTGTGGGTGCGCGGCCTGGA
CGAGCTGTACGCCGAGTGGTCGGAGGTCGTGTCCACGAACTTCCGGGACGCCTCCGGGCCGGCCATGACC
GAGATCGGCGAGCAGCCGTGGGGGCGGGAGTTCGCCCTGCGCGACCCGGCCGGCAACTGCGTGCACTTCG
TGGCCGAGGAGCAGGACTGACACGTGCTACGAGATTTCGATTCCACCGCCGCCTTCTATGAAAGGTTGGG
CTTCGGAATCGTTTTCCGGGACGCCGGCTGGATGATCCTCCAGCGCGGGGATCTCATGCTGGAGTTCTTC
GCCCACCCCAACTTGTTTATTGCAGCTTATAATGGTTACAAATAAAGCAATAGCATCACAAATTTCACAA
ATAAAGCATTTTTTTCACTGCATTCTAGTTGTGGTTTGTCCAAACTCATCAATGTATCTTATCATGTCTG
TATACCGTCGACCTCTAGCTAGAGCTTGGCGTAATCATGGTCATAGCTGTTTCCTGTGTGAAATTGTTAT
CCGCTCACAATTCCACACAACATACGAGCCGGAAGCATAAAGTGTAAAGCCTGGGGTGCCTAATGAGTGA
GCTAACTCACATTAATTGCGTTGCGCTCACTGCCCGCTTTCCAGTCGGGAAACCTGTCGTGCCAGCTGCA
TTAATGAATCGGCCAACGCGCGGGGAGAGGCGGTTTGCGTATTGGGCGCTCTTCCGCTTCCTCGCTCACT
GACTCGCTGCGCTCGGTCGTTCGGCTGCGGCGAGCGGTATCAGCTCACTCAAAGGCGGTAATACGGTTAT
CCACAGAATCAGGGGATAACGCAGGAAAGAACATGTGAGCAAAAGGCCAGCAAAAGGCCAGGAACCGTAA
AAAGGCCGCGTTGCTGGCGTTTTTCCATAGGCTCCGCCCCCCTGACGAGCATCACAAAAATCGACGCTCA
AGTCAGAGGTGGCGAAACCCGACAGGACTATAAAGATACCAGGCGTTTCCCCCTGGAAGCTCCCTCGTGC
GCTCTCCTGTTCCGACCCTGCCGCTTACCGGATACCTGTCCGCCTTTCTCCCTTCGGGAAGCGTGGCGCT
TTCTCATAGCTCACGCTGTAGGTATCTCAGTTCGGTGTAGGTCGTTCGCTCCAAGCTGGGCTGTGTGCAC
GAACCCCCCGTTCAGCCCGACCGCTGCGCCTTATCCGGTAACTATCGTCTTGAGTCCAACCCGGTAAGAC
ACGACTTATCGCCACTGGCAGCAGCCACTGGTAACAGGATTAGCAGAGCGAGGTATGTAGGCGGTGCTAC
AGAGTTCTTGAAGTGGTGGCCTAACTACGGCTACACTAGAAGAACAGTATTTGGTATCTGCGCTCTGCTG
AAGCCAGTTACCTTCGGAAAAAGAGTTGGTAGCTCTTGATCCGGCAAACAAACCACCGCTGGTAGCGGTG
GTTTTTTTGTTTGCAAGCAGCAGATTACGCGCAGAAAAAAAGGATCTCAAGAAGATCCTTTGATCTTTTC
TACGGGGTCTGACGCTCAGTGGAACGAAAACTCACGTTAAGGGATTTTGGTCATGAGATTATCAAAAAGG
ATCTTCACCTAGATCCTTTTAAATTAAAAATGAAGTTTTAAATCAATCTAAAGTATATATGAGTAAACTT
GGTCTGACAGTTACCAATGCTTAATCAGTGAGGCACCTATCTCAGCGATCTGTCTATTTCGTTCATCCAT
AGTTGCCTGACTCCCCGTCGTGTAGATAACTACGATACGGGAGGGCTTACCATCTGGCCCCAGTGCTGCA
ATGATACCGCGAGACCCACGCTCACCGGCTCCAGATTTATCAGCAATAAACCAGCCAGCCGGAAGGGCCG
AGCGCAGAAGTGGTCCTGCAACTTTATCCGCCTCCATCCAGTCTATTAATTGTTGCCGGGAAGCTAGAGT
AAGTAGTTCGCCAGTTAATAGTTTGCGCAACGTTGTTGCCATTGCTACAGGCATCGTGGTGTCACGCTCG
TCGTTTGGTATGGCTTCATTCAGCTCCGGTTCCCAACGATCAAGGCGAGTTACATGATCCCCCATGTTGT
GCAAAAAAGCGGTTAGCTCCTTCGGTCCTCCGATCGTTGTCAGAAGTAAGTTGGCCGCAGTGTTATCACT
CATGGTTATGGCAGCACTGCATAATTCTCTTACTGTCATGCCATCCGTAAGATGCTTTTCTGTGACTGGT
GAGTACTCAACCAAGTCATTCTGAGAATAGTGTATGCGGCGACCGAGTTGCTCTTGCCCGGCGTCAATAC
GGGATAATACCGCGCCACATAGCAGAACTTTAAAAGTGCTCATCATTGGAAAACGTTCTTCGGGGCGAAA
ACTCTCAAGGATCTTACCGCTGTTGAGATCCAGTTCGATGTAACCCACTCGTGCACCCAACTGATCTTCA
GCATCTTTTACTTTCACCAGCGTTTCTGGGTGAGCAAAAACAGGAAGGCAAAATGCCGCAAAAAAGGGAA
TAAGGGCGACACGGAAATGTTGAATACTCATACTCTTCCTTTTTCAATATTATTGAAGCATTTATCAGGG
TTATTGTCTCATGAGCGGATACATATTTGAATGTATTTAGAAAAATAAACAAATAGGGGTTCCGCGCACA
TTTCCCCGAAAAGTGCCACCTGACGTCGACGGATCGGGAGATCTCCCGATCCCCTATGGTGCACTCTCAG
TACAATCTGCTCTGATGCCGCATAGTTAAGCCAGTATCTGCTCCCTGCTTGTGTGTTGGAGGTCGCTGAG
TAGTGCGCGAGCAAAATTTAAGCTACAACAAGGCAAGGCTTGACCGACAATTGCATGAAGAATCTGCTTA
GGGTTAGGCGTTTTGCGCTGCTTCGCGATGTACGGGCCAGATATACGCGTTGACATTGATTATTGACTAG
TTATTAATAGTAATCAATTACGGGGTCATTAGTTCATAGCCCATATATGGAGTTCCGCGTTACATAACTT
ACGGTAAATGGCCCGCCTGGCTGACCGCCCAACGACCCCCGCCCATTGACGTCAATAATGACGTATGTTC
CCATAGTAACGCCAATAGGGACTTTCCATTGACGTCAATGGGTGGAGTATTTACGGTAAACTGCCCACTT
GGCAGTACATCAAGTGTATCATATGCCAAGTACGCCCCCTATTGACGTCAATGACGGTAAATGGCCCGCC
TGGCATTATGCCCAGTACATGACCTTATGGGACTTTCCTACTTGGCAGTACATCTACGTATTAGTCATCG
CTATTACCATGG
Features (pLannotate 1.2.2; 33 found; start..end, strand, type, name):
    217..397     +  LTR            5' LTR (truncated): truncated 5' long terminal repeat (LTR) from HIV-1
    444..569     +  misc_feature   HIV-1 Ψ: packaging signal of human immunodeficiency virus type 1
    553..916     +  CDS            HIV-1 gag (fragment): gag protein from human immunodeficiency virus 1; gag
   1062..1295    +  misc_feature   RRE: The Rev response element (RRE) of HIV-1 allows for Rev-dependent mRNA export from the nucleus to the cytoplasm.
   1672..1772    +  CDS            Rev (fragment): human immunodeficiency virus 1 (HIV-1) Rev protein; rev; enhances nuclear export of unspliced and incompletely spliced viral mRNAs
   1822..1939    +  misc_feature   cPPT/CTS: central polypurine tract and central termination sequence of HIV-1
   1990..2230    +  promoter       U6 promoter: RNA polymerase III promoter for human U6 snRNA
   2260..2335    +  misc_RNA       gRNA scaffold: guide RNA scaffold for the Streptococcus pyogenes CRISPR/Cas9 system
   2353..2371    +  CDS            small t antigen (fragment): SV40 (simian virus 40) small t antigen
   2397..2608    +  promoter       EF-1α core promoter: core promoter for human elongation factor EF-1α
   2633..6736    +  CDS            Cas9: Cas9 (Csn1) endonuclease from the Streptococcus pyogenes Type II CRISPR/Cas system generates RNA-guided double strand breaks in DNA
   6874..7471    +  CDS            PuroR (fragment): puromycin N-acetyltransferase; pac from Streptomyces; confers resistance to puromycin
   7487..8075    +  misc_feature   WPRE: woodchuck hepatitis virus posttranscriptional regulatory element
   8126..8145    +  misc_feature   cPPT/CTS (fragment): central polypurine tract and central termination sequence of HIV-1
   8147..8380    +  LTR            3' LTR (ΔU3): self-inactivating 3' long terminal repeat (LTR) from HIV-1
   8412..8636    +  polyA_signal   bGH poly(A) signal: bovine growth hormone polyadenylation signal
   8640..8661    +  promoter       SV40 promoter (fragment): SV40 enhancer and early promoter
   8682..9110    +  rep_origin     f1 ori (sequence partly withheld): f1 bacteriophage origin of replication; arrow indicates direction of (+) strand synthesis
   9124..9453    +  promoter       SV40 promoter: SV40 enhancer and early promoter
   9501..9548    +  promoter       EM7 promoter: synthetic bacterial promoter&nbsp
   9567..9941    +  CDS            BleoR: antibiotic-binding protein; Sh ble from Streptoalloteichus hindustanus; confers resistance to bleomycin, phleomycin, and Zeocin™
   9951..10076   +  CDS            ble (fragment): BLE_KLEPN - Experimental evidence at protein level: Swiss-Prot protein existence level 1. Binding protein with a strong affinity to the bleomycin family of antibiotics. Binds to CL990; an antimitotic-antibiotic compound. From Klebsiella pneumoniae.
  10071..10192   +  polyA_signal   SV40 poly(A) signal: SV40 polyadenylation signal
  10263..10285   -  protein_bind   lac operator (fragment): The lac repressor binds to the lac operator to inhibit transcription in E. coli. This inhibition can be relieved by adding lactose or isopropyl-β-D-thiogalactopyranoside (IPTG). lac repressor encoded by lacI
  10289..10319   -  promoter       lac promoter: promoter for the E. coli lac operon
  10334..10355   -  protein_bind   CAP binding site: CAP binding activates transcription in the presence of cAMP. E. coli catabolite activator protein
  10368..10460   -  CDS            lacI (fragment): lac repressor; lacI; The lac repressor binds to the lac operator to inhibit transcription in E. coli. This inhibition can be relieved by adding lactose or isopropyl-β-D-thiogalactopyranoside (IPTG).
  10643..11231   -  rep_origin     ori: high-copy-number ColE1/pMB1/pBR322/pUC origin of replication
  11402..12262   -  CDS            AmpR: β-lactamase; bla; confers resistance to ampicillin, carbenicillin, and related antibiotics
  12263..12367   -  promoter       AmpR promoter: bla
  12426..12478   -  misc_feature   bom (fragment): basis of mobility region from pBR322
  12633..13012   +  enhancer       CMV enhancer: human cytomegalovirus immediate early enhancer
  13013..199     +  promoter       CMV promoter (across the origin): human cytomegalovirus (CMV) immediate early promoter
