[The description below was written by a language model from this plasmid's Addgene catalogue record and pLannotate feature annotations shown in this document.]
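Description:
pLenti-Puro-sgNUAK1 is a lentiviral, all-in-one CRISPR/Cas9 plasmid built on the pLentiCRISPR v2 backbone and designed to knock out human NUAK1 (also known as ARK5), an AMPK-related kinase. It is maintained in E. coli through a high-copy ColE1/pUC-type origin with ampicillin selection (AmpR), and it also carries an f1 origin. The full sequence record is about 13 kb.

The transfer cassette has a CMV enhancer/promoter driving a truncated HIV-1 5' LTR, followed by the Ψ packaging signal with a gag fragment, the RRE for Rev-dependent nuclear export, and the cPPT/CTS. It ends in a ΔU3 self-inactivating 3' LTR, so the integrated provirus lacks LTR promoter activity. Within this unit, a human U6 RNA polymerase III promoter transcribes the NUAK1-targeting spacer fused to the Streptococcus pyogenes gRNA scaffold. A separate EF-1α core promoter drives S. pyogenes Cas9, with a puromycin N-acetyltransferase coding region downstream in the same orientation. No linker element between Cas9 and PuroR is annotated. A WPRE after these coding regions enhances transcript expression. Outside the LTRs, the backbone contains a bGH poly(A) signal and an SV40/EM7-driven BleoR cassette with an SV40 poly(A) signal. This cassette is not packaged into virus.

The plasmid is used to produce lentiviral particles that deliver both the guide and Cas9 in a single vector, with puromycin selection of transduced human cells. This allows stable disruption of NUAK1. The associated publication studied AMPK-related kinases acting downstream of LKB1 in non-small cell lung cancer.
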