Addgene plasmid #138692: pLenti-Puro-sgNUAK1
Purpose: Expresses a human NUAK1-targeting sgRNA and Cas9
Depositing lab: Reuben Shaw. Depositing organization: Salk Institute for Biological Studies. Publication: The AMPK-Related Kinases SIK1 and SIK3 Mediate Key Tumor-Suppressive Effects of LKB1 in NSCLC. Hollstein PE, Eichner LJ, Brun SN, Kamireddy A, Svensson RU, Vera LI, Ross DS, Rymoff TJ, Hutchins A, Galvez HM, Williams AE, Shokhirev MN, Screaton RA, Berdeaux R, Shaw RJ. Cancer Discov. 2019 Nov;9(11):1606-1627. doi: 10.1158/2159-8290.CD-18-1261. Epub 2019 Jul 26. PubMed 31350328.
Backbone
  Vector backbone: pLentiCRISPR v2
  Vector type: Lentiviral
Growth in bacteria
  Bacterial resistance: Ampicillin, 100 μg/mL
  Growth temperature: 37°C
  Growth strain: NEB Stable
  Copy number: High Copy
Gene/Insert
  Gene/Insert name: sgNUAK1 human
  gRNA/shRNA sequence: TGCTATAAAATCCATTCGTA
  Species: H. sapiens (human)
  Entrez Gene: NUAK1 (a.k.a. ARK5)
  Promoter: hU6
  Cloning method: Restriction Enzyme; 5′ cloning site unknown (unknown if destroyed)
Terms and licenses: Academic/Nonprofit Terms; Industry Terms: Not Available to Industry
How to cite: pLenti-Puro-sgNUAK1 was a gift from Reuben Shaw (Addgene plasmid # 138692 ; http://n2t.net/addgene:138692 ; RRID:Addgene_138692)
