>Addgene plasmid #138692 | pLenti-Puro-sgNUAK1 | depositor partial sequence | sequence record 268016 | hU6 FWD Sequence
CCCTTATTCGATTTCTTGGCTTTATATATCTTGTGGAAAGGACGAAACACCGTGCTATAAAATCCATTCG
TAGTTTTAGAGCTAGAAATAGCAAGTTAAAATAAGGCTAGTCCGTTATCAACTTGAAAAAGTGGCACCGA
GTCGGTGCTTTTTTGAATTCGCTAGCTAGGTCTTGAAAGGAGTGGGAATTGGCTCCGGTGCCCGTCAGTG
GGCAGAGCGCACATCGCCCACAGTCCCCGAGAAGTTGGGGGGAGGGGTCGGCAATTGATCCGGTGCCTAG
AGAAGGTGGCGCGGGGTAAACTGGGAAAGTGATGTCGTGTACTGGCTCCGCCTTTTTCCCGAGGGTGGGG
GAGAACCGTATATAAGTGCAGTAGTCGCCGTGAACGTTCTTTTTCGCAACGGGTTTGCCGCCAGAACACA
GGACCGGTTCTAGAGCGCTGCCACCATGGACAAGAAGTACAGCATCGGCCTGGACATCGGCACCAACTCT
GTGGGCTGGGCCGTGATCACCGACGAGTACAAGGTGCCCAGCAAGAAATTCAAGGTGCTGGGCAACACCG
ACCGGCACAGCATCAAGAAGAACCTGATCGGAGCCCTGCTGTTCGACAGCGGCGAAACAGCCGAGGCCAC
CCGGCTGAAGAGAACCGCCAGAAGAAGATACACCAGACGGAAGAACCGGATCTGCTATCTGCAAGAGATC
TTCAGCAACGAGATGGCCAAGGTGGACGACAGCTTCTTCCACAGACTGGAAGAGTCCTTCCTGGTGGAAG
AGGATAAGAAGCACGAGCGGCACCCCATCTTCGGCAACATCGTGGACGAGGTGGCCTACCACGAGAAGTA
CCCCACCATCTACCACCTGAGAAAGAAACTGGTGGACAGCACCGACAAGGCCGACCTGCGGCTGATCTAT
CTGGCCCTGGCCCACATGATCAAGTTCCGGGGCCACTTCCTGATCGAGGGCGACCTGAACCCCGACAACA
GCGACGTGGACAAGCTGTTCATCCAGCTGGTGCAGACCTACAACCAGCTGTTCGAGGAAACCCCATCAAC
GCCAGCGCGTGACGCCAGGCATCTGTCTGCAGACTGAGCAGAGCAGACGCTGGAAATCTGATCGCCCAGC
TGCCCGCGAGAAGAAGAATGNCTGTTCGGAACCTGATTGCCTGAGCCTT
